>Addgene plasmid #239603 | EF1as-ZIM3-Cas9-P2A-GFP | addgene full sequence | sequence record 487496 | Addgene NGS Result
ACAGTATTTGGTATCTGCGCTCTGCTGAAGCCAGTTACCTTCGGAAAAAGAGTTGGTAGCTCTTGATCCG
GCAAACAAACCACCGCTGGTAGCGGTGGTTTTTTTGTTTGCAAGCAGCAGATTACGCGCAGAAAAAAAGG
ATCTCAAGAAGATCCTTTGATCTTTTCTACGGGGTCTGACGCTCAGTGGAACGAAAACTCACGTTAAGGG
ATTTTGGTCATGAGATTATCAAAAAGGATCTTCACCTAGATCCTTTTAAATTAAAAATGAAGTTTTAAAT
CAATCTAAAGTATATATGAGTAAACTTGGTCTGACAGTTACCAATGCTTAATCAGTGAGGCACCTATCTC
AGCGATCTGTCTATTTCGTTCATCCATAGTTGCCTGACTCCCCGTCGTGTAGATAACTACGATACGGGAG
GGCTTACCATCTGGCCCCAGTGCTGCAATGATACCGCGAGACCCACGCTCACCGGCTCCAGATTTATCAG
CAATAAACCAGCCAGCCGGAAGGGCCGAGCGCAGAAGTGGTCCTGCAACTTTATCCGCCTCCATCCAGTC
TATTAATTGTTGCCGGGAAGCTAGAGTAAGTAGTTCGCCAGTTAATAGTTTGCGCAACGTTGTTGCCATT
GCTACAGGCATCGTGGTGTCACGCTCGTCGTTTGGTATGGCTTCATTCAGCTCCGGTTCCCAACGATCAA
GGCGAGTTACATGATCCCCCATGTTGTGCAAAAAAGCGGTTAGCTCCTTCGGTCCTCCGATCGTTGTCAG
AAGTAAGTTGGCCGCAGTGTTATCACTCATGGTTATGGCAGCACTGCATAATTCTCTTACTGTCATGCCA
TCCGTAAGATGCTTTTCTGTGACTGGTGAGTACTCAACCAAGTCATTCTGAGAATAGTGTATGCGGCGAC
CGAGTTGCTCTTGCCCGGCGTCAATACGGGATAATACCGCGCCACATAGCAGAACTTTAAAAGTGCTCAT
CATTGGAAAACGTTCTTCGGGGCGAAAACTCTCAAGGATCTTACCGCTGTTGAGATCCAGTTCGATGTAA
CCCACTCGTGCACCCAACTGATCTTCAGCATCTTTTACTTTCACCAGCGTTTCTGGGTGAGCAAAAACAG
GAAGGCAAAATGCCGCAAAAAAGGGAATAAGGGCGACACGGAAATGTTGAATACTCATACTCTTCCTTTT
TCAATATTATTGAAGCATTTATCAGGGTTATTGTCTCATGAGCGGATACATATTTGAATGTATTTAGAAA
AATAAACAAATAGGGGTTCCGCGCACATTTCCCCGAAAAGTGCCACCTGACGTCGACGGATCGGGAGATC
TCCCGATCCCCTATGGTGCACTCTCAGTACAATCTGCTCTGATGCCGCATAGTTAAGCCAGTATCTGCTC
CCTGCTTGTGTGTTGGAGGTCGCTGAGTAGTGCGCGAGCAAAATTTAAGCTACAACAAGGCAAGGCTTGA
CCGACAATTGCATGAAGAATCTGCTTAGGGTTAGGCGTTTTGCGCTGCTTCGCGATGTACGGGCCAGATA
TACGCGTTGACATTGATTATTGACTAGTTATTAATAGTAATCAATTACGGGGTCATTAGTTCATAGCCCA
TATATGGAGTTCCGCGTTACATAACTTACGGTAAATGGCCCGCCTGGCTGACCGCCCAACGACCCCCGCC
CATTGACGTCAATAATGACGTATGTTCCCATAGTAACGCCAATAGGGACTTTCCATTGACGTCAATGGGT
GGAGTATTTACGGTAAACTGCCCACTTGGCAGTACATCAAGTGTATCATATGCCAAGTACGCCCCCTATT
GACGTCAATGACGGTAAATGGCCCGCCTGGCATTATGCCCAGTACATGACCTTATGGGACTTTCCTACTT
GGCAGTACATCTACGTATTAGTCATCGCTATTACCATGGTGATGCGGTTTTGGCAGTACATCAATGGGCG
TGGATAGCGGTTTGACTCACGGGGATTTCCAAGTCTCCACCCCATTGACGTCAATGGGAGTTTGTTTTGG
CACCAAAATCAACGGGACTTTCCAAAATGTCGTAACAACTCCGCCCCATTGACGCAAATGGGCGGTAGGC
GTGTACGGTGGGAGGTCTATATAAGCAGCGCGTTTTGCCTGTACTGGGTCTCTCTGGTTAGACCAGATCT
GAGCCTGGGAGCTCTCTGGCTAACTAGGGAACCCACTGCTTAAGCCTCAATAAAGCTTGCCTTGAGTGCT
TCAAGTAGTGTGTGCCCGTCTGTTGTGTGACTCTGGTAACTAGAGATCCCTCAGACCCTTTTAGTCAGTG
TGGAAAATCTCTAGCAGTGGCGCCCGAACAGGGACTTGAAAGCGAAAGGGAAACCAGAGGAGCTCTCTCG
ACGCAGGACTCGGCTTGCTGAAGCGCGCACGGCAAGAGGCGAGGGGCGGCGACTGGTGAGTACGCCAAAA
ATTTTGACTAGCGGAGGCTAGAAGGAGAGAGATGGGTGCGAGAGCGTCAGTATTAAGCGGGGGAGAATTA
GATCGCGATGGGAAAAAATTCGGTTAAGGCCAGGGGGAAAGAAAAAATATAAATTAAAACATATAGTATG
GGCAAGCAGGGAGCTAGAACGATTCGCAGTTAATCCTGGCCTGTTAGAAACATCAGAAGGCTGTAGACAA
ATACTGGGACAGCTACAACCATCCCTTCAGACAGGATCAGAAGAACTTAGATCATTATATAATACAGTAG
CAACCCTCTATTGTGTGCATCAAAGGATAGAGATAAAAGACACCAAGGAAGCTTTAGACAAGATAGAGGA
AGAGCAAAACAAAAGTAAGACCACCGCACAGCAAGCGGCCGCTGATCTTCAGACCTGGAGGAGGAGATAT
GAGGGACAATTGGAGAAGTGAATTATATAAATATAAAGTAGTAAAAATTGAACCATTAGGAGTAGCACCC
ACCAAGGCAAAGAGAAGAGTGGTGCAGAGAGAAAAAAGAGCAGTGGGAATAGGAGCTTTGTTCCTTGGGT
TCTTGGGAGCAGCAGGAAGCACTATGGGCGCAGCGTCAATGACGCTGACGGTACAGGCCAGACAATTATT
GTCTGGTATAGTGCAGCAGCAGAACAATTTGCTGAGGGCTATTGAGGCGCAACAGCATCTGTTGCAACTC
ACAGTCTGGGGCATCAAGCAGCTCCAGGCAAGAATCCTGGCTGTGGAAAGATACCTAAAGGATCAACAGC
TCCTGGGGATTTGGGGTTGCTCTGGAAAACTCATTTGCACCACTGCTGTGCCTTGGAATGCTAGTTGGAG
TAATAAATCTCTGGAACAGATTTGGAATCACACGACCTGGATGGAGTGGGACAGAGAAATTAACAATTAC
ACAAGCTTAATACACTCCTTAATTGAAGAATCGCAAAACCAGCAAGAAAAGAATGAACAAGAATTATTGG
AATTAGATAAATGGGCAAGTTTGTGGAATTGGTTTAACATAACAAATTGGCTGTGGTATATAAAATTATT
CATAATGATAGTAGGAGGCTTGGTAGGTTTAAGAATAGTTTTTGCTGTACTTTCTATAGTGAATAGAGTT
AGGCAGGGATATTCACCATTATCGTTTCAGACCCACCTCCCAACCCCGAGGGGACCCGACAGGCCCGAAG
GAATAGAAGAAGAAGGTGGAGAGAGAGACAGAGACAGATCCATTCGATTAGTGAACGGATCGGCACTGCG
TGCGCCAATTCTGCAGACAAATGGCAGTATTCATCCACAATTTTAAAAGAAAAGGGGGGATTGGGGGGTA
CAGTGCAGGGGAAAGAATAGTAGACATAATAGCAACAGACATACAAACTAAAGAATTACAAAAACAAATT
ACAAAAATTCAAAATTTTCGGGTTTATTACAGGGACAGCAGAGATCCAGTTTGGTTAATTAGCTAGCTAG
GTCTTGAAAGGAGTGGGAATTGGCTCCGGTGCCCGTCAGTGGGCAGAGCGCACATCGCCCACAGTCCCCG
AGAAGTTGGGGGGAGGGGTCGGCAATTGATCCGGTGCCTAGAGAAGGTGGCGCGGGGTAAACTGGGAAAG
TGATGTCGTGTACTGGCTCCGCCTTTTTCCCGAGGGTGGGGGAGAACCGTATATAAGTGCAGTAGTCGCC
GTGAACGTTCTTTTTCGCAACGGGTTTGCCGCCAGAACACAGGACCGGTTGCCACCATGAACAATTCCCA
GGGAAGAGTGACCTTCGAGGATGTCACTGTGAACTTCACCCAGGGGGAGTGGCAGCGGCTGAATCCCGAA
CAGAGAAACTTGTACAGGGATGTGATGCTGGAGAATTACAGCAACCTTGTCTCTGTGGGACAAGGGGAAA
CCACCAAACCCGATGTGATCTTGAGGTTGGAACAAGGAAAGGAGCCATGGTTGGAGGAAGAGGAAGTGCT
GGGAAGTGGCCGTGCAGAAAAAAATGGGGACATTGGAGGGCAGATTTGGAAGCCAAAGGATGTGAAAGAG
AGTCTCTACCCAACTTTCTTGTACAAAGTGGTTGGTGGATCTGGAGGTTCTCCCAAGAAGAAGCGCAAGG
TGGGACGCGTCTGCAGGATATCAAGCTTGCGGTACCGCGGGCCCGGGATCAGCGCTGCCACCATGGACAA
GAAGTACAGCATCGGCCTGGACATCGGCACCAACTCTGTGGGCTGGGCCGTGATCACCGACGAGTACAAG
GTGCCCAGCAAGAAATTCAAGGTGCTGGGCAACACCGACCGGCACAGCATCAAGAAGAACCTGATCGGAG
CCCTGCTGTTCGACAGCGGCGAAACAGCCGAGGCCACCCGGCTGAAGAGAACCGCCAGAAGAAGATACAC
CAGACGGAAGAACCGGATCTGCTATCTGCAAGAGATCTTCAGCAACGAGATGGCCAAGGTGGACGACAGC
TTCTTCCACAGACTGGAAGAGTCCTTCCTGGTGGAAGAGGATAAGAAGCACGAGCGGCACCCCATCTTCG
GCAACATCGTGGACGAGGTGGCCTACCACGAGAAGTACCCCACCATCTACCACCTGAGAAAGAAACTGGT
GGACAGCACCGACAAGGCCGACCTGCGGCTGATCTATCTGGCCCTGGCCCACATGATCAAGTTCCGGGGC
CACTTCCTGATCGAGGGCGACCTGAACCCCGACAACAGCGACGTGGACAAGCTGTTCATCCAGCTGGTGC
AGACCTACAACCAGCTGTTCGAGGAAAACCCCATCAACGCCAGCGGCGTGGACGCCAAGGCCATCCTGTC
TGCCAGACTGAGCAAGAGCAGACGGCTGGAAAATCTGATCGCCCAGCTGCCCGGCGAGAAGAAGAATGGC
CTGTTCGGAAACCTGATTGCCCTGAGCCTGGGCCTGACCCCCAACTTCAAGAGCAACTTCGACCTGGCCG
AGGATGCCAAACTGCAGCTGAGCAAGGACACCTACGACGACGACCTGGACAACCTGCTGGCCCAGATCGG
CGACCAGTACGCCGACCTGTTTCTGGCCGCCAAGAACCTGTCCGACGCCATCCTGCTGAGCGACATCCTG
AGAGTGAACACCGAGATCACCAAGGCCCCCCTGAGCGCCTCTATGATCAAGAGATACGACGAGCACCACC
AGGACCTGACCCTGCTGAAAGCTCTCGTGCGGCAGCAGCTGCCTGAGAAGTACAAAGAGATTTTCTTCGA
CCAGAGCAAGAACGGCTACGCCGGCTACATTGACGGCGGAGCCAGCCAGGAAGAGTTCTACAAGTTCATC
AAGCCCATCCTGGAAAAGATGGACGGCACCGAGGAACTGCTCGTGAAGCTGAACAGAGAGGACCTGCTGC
GGAAGCAGCGGACCTTCGACAACGGCAGCATCCCCCACCAGATCCACCTGGGAGAGCTGCACGCCATTCT
GCGGCGGCAGGAAGATTTTTACCCATTCCTGAAGGACAACCGGGAAAAGATCGAGAAGATCCTGACCTTC
CGCATCCCCTACTACGTGGGCCCTCTGGCCAGGGGAAACAGCAGATTCGCCTGGATGACCAGAAAGAGCG
AGGAAACCATCACCCCCTGGAACTTCGAGGAAGTGGTGGACAAGGGCGCTTCCGCCCAGAGCTTCATCGA
GCGGATGACCAACTTCGATAAGAACCTGCCCAACGAGAAGGTGCTGCCCAAGCACAGCCTGCTGTACGAG
TACTTCACCGTGTATAACGAGCTGACCAAAGTGAAATACGTGACCGAGGGAATGAGAAAGCCCGCCTTCC
TGAGCGGCGAGCAGAAAAAGGCCATCGTGGACCTGCTGTTCAAGACCAACCGGAAAGTGACCGTGAAGCA
GCTGAAAGAGGACTACTTCAAGAAAATCGAGTGCTTCGACTCCGTGGAAATCTCCGGCGTGGAAGATCGG
TTCAACGCCTCCCTGGGCACATACCACGATCTGCTGAAAATTATCAAGGACAAGGACTTCCTGGACAATG
AGGAAAACGAGGACATTCTGGAAGATATCGTGCTGACCCTGACACTGTTTGAGGACAGAGAGATGATCGA
GGAACGGCTGAAAACCTATGCCCACCTGTTCGACGACAAAGTGATGAAGCAGCTGAAGCGGCGGAGATAC
ACCGGCTGGGGCAGGCTGAGCCGGAAGCTGATCAACGGCATCCGGGACAAGCAGTCCGGCAAGACAATCC
TGGATTTCCTGAAGTCCGACGGCTTCGCCAACAGAAACTTCATGCAGCTGATCCACGACGACAGCCTGAC
CTTTAAAGAGGACATCCAGAAAGCCCAGGTGTCCGGCCAGGGCGATAGCCTGCACGAGCACATTGCCAAT
CTGGCCGGCAGCCCCGCCATTAAGAAGGGCATCCTGCAGACAGTGAAGGTGGTGGACGAGCTCGTGAAAG
TGATGGGCCGGCACAAGCCCGAGAACATCGTGATCGAAATGGCCAGAGAGAACCAGACCACCCAGAAGGG
ACAGAAGAACAGCCGCGAGAGAATGAAGCGGATCGAAGAGGGCATCAAAGAGCTGGGCAGCCAGATCCTG
AAAGAACACCCCGTGGAAAACACCCAGCTGCAGAACGAGAAGCTGTACCTGTACTACCTGCAGAATGGGC
GGGATATGTACGTGGACCAGGAACTGGACATCAACCGGCTGTCCGACTACGATGTGGACCATATCGTGCC
TCAGAGCTTTCTGAAGGACGACTCCATCGACAACAAGGTGCTGACCAGAAGCGACAAGAACCGGGGCAAG
AGCGACAACGTGCCCTCCGAAGAGGTCGTGAAGAAGATGAAGAACTACTGGCGGCAGCTGCTGAACGCCA
AGCTGATTACCCAGAGAAAGTTCGACAATCTGACCAAGGCCGAGAGAGGCGGCCTGAGCGAACTGGATAA
GGCCGGCTTCATCAAGAGACAGCTGGTGGAAACCCGGCAGATCACAAAGCACGTGGCACAGATCCTGGAC
TCCCGGATGAACACTAAGTACGACGAGAATGACAAGCTGATCCGGGAAGTGAAAGTGATCACCCTGAAGT
CCAAGCTGGTGTCCGATTTCCGGAAGGATTTCCAGTTTTACAAAGTGCGCGAGATCAACAACTACCACCA
CGCCCACGACGCCTACCTGAACGCCGTCGTGGGAACCGCCCTGATCAAAAAGTACCCTAAGCTGGAAAGC
GAGTTCGTGTACGGCGACTACAAGGTGTACGACGTGCGGAAGATGATCGCCAAGAGCGAGCAGGAAATCG
GCAAGGCTACCGCCAAGTACTTCTTCTACAGCAACATCATGAACTTTTTCAAGACCGAGATTACCCTGGC
CAACGGCGAGATCCGGAAGCGGCCTCTGATCGAGACAAACGGCGAAACCGGGGAGATCGTGTGGGATAAG
GGCCGGGATTTTGCCACCGTGCGGAAAGTGCTGAGCATGCCCCAAGTGAATATCGTGAAAAAGACCGAGG
TGCAGACAGGCGGCTTCAGCAAAGAGTCTATCCTGCCCAAGAGGAACAGCGATAAGCTGATCGCCAGAAA
GAAGGACTGGGACCCTAAGAAGTACGGCGGCTTCGACAGCCCCACCGTGGCCTATTCTGTGCTGGTGGTG
GCCAAAGTGGAAAAGGGCAAGTCCAAGAAACTGAAGAGTGTGAAAGAGCTACTGGGGATCACCATCATGG
AAAGAAGCAGCTTCGAGAAGAATCCCATCGACTTTCTGGAAGCCAAGGGCTACAAAGAAGTGAAAAAGGA
CCTGATCATCAAGCTGCCTAAGTACTCCCTGTTCGAGCTGGAAAACGGCCGGAAGAGAATGCTGGCCTCT
GCCGGCGAACTGCAGAAGGGAAACGAACTGGCCCTGCCCTCCAAATATGTGAACTTCCTGTACCTGGCCA
GCCACTATGAGAAGCTGAAGGGCTCCCCCGAGGATAATGAGCAGAAACAGCTGTTTGTGGAACAGCACAA
GCACTACCTGGACGAGATCATCGAGCAGATCAGCGAGTTCTCCAAGAGAGTGATCCTGGCCGACGCTAAT
CTGGACAAAGTGCTGTCCGCCTACAACAAGCACCGGGATAAGCCCATCAGAGAGCAGGCCGAGAATATCA
TCCACCTGTTTACCCTGACCAATCTGGGAGCCCCTGCCGCCTTCAAGTACTTTGACACCACCATCGACCG
GAAGAGGTACACCAGCACCAAAGAGGTGCTGGACGCCACCCTGATCCACCAGAGCATCACCGGCCTGTAC
GAGACACGGATCGACCTGTCTCAGCTGGGAGGCGACAAGCGACCTGCCGCCACAAAGAAGGCTGGACAGG
CTAAGAAGAAGAAAGATTACAAAGACGATGACGATAAGGGATCCGGCAGCGGCGCCACCAACTTCAGCCT
GCTGAAGCAGGCCGGCGACGTGGAGGAGAACCCCGGCCCCATGGTGAGCAAGGGCGAGGAGCTGTTCACC
GGGGTGGTGCCCATCCTGGTCGAGCTGGACGGCGACGTAAACGGCCACAAGTTCAGCGTGTCTGGCGAGG
GCGAGGGCGATGCCACCTACGGCAAGCTGACCCTGAAGTTCATCTGCACCACCGGCAAGCTGCCCGTGCC
CTGGCCCACCCTCGTGACCACCCTGACCTACGGCGTGCAGTGCTTCAGCCGCTACCCCGACCACATGAAG
CAGCACGACTTCTTCAAGTCCGCCATGCCCGAAGGCTACGTCCAGGAGCGCACCATCTTCTTCAAGGACG
ACGGCAACTACAAGACCCGCGCCGAGGTGAAGTTCGAGGGCGACACCCTGGTGAACCGCATCGAGCTGAA
GGGCATCGACTTCAAGGAGGACGGCAACATCCTGGGGCACAAGCTGGAGTACAACTACAACAGCCACAAC
GTCTATATCATGGCCGACAAGCAGAAGAACGGCATCAAGGCGAACTTCAAGATCCGCCACAACATCGAGG
ACGGCAGCGTGCAGCTCGCCGACCACTACCAGCAGAACACCCCCATCGGCGACGGCCCCGTGCTGCTGCC
CGACAACCACTACCTGAGCACCCAGTCCGCCCTGAGCAAAGACCCCAACGAGAAACGCGATCACATGGTC
CTGCTGGAGTTCGTGACCGCCGCCGGGATCACTCTCGGCATGGACGAGCTGTACAAGTAAGAATTCGATA
TCAAGCTTATCGGTAATCAACCTCTGGATTACAAAATTTGTGAAAGATTGACTGGTATTCTTAACTATGT
TGCTCCTTTTACGCTATGTGGATACGCTGCTTTAATGCCTTTGTATCATGCTATTGCTTCCCGTATGGCT
TTCATTTTCTCCTCCTTGTATAAATCCTGGTTGCTGTCTCTTTATGAGGAGTTGTGGCCCGTTGTCAGGC
AACGTGGCGTGGTGTGCACTGTGTTTGCTGACGCAACCCCCACTGGTTGGGGCATTGCCACCACCTGTCA
GCTCCTTTCCGGGACTTTCGCTTTCCCCCTCCCTATTGCCACGGCGGAACTCATCGCCGCCTGCCTTGCC
CGCTGCTGGACAGGGGCTCGGCTGTTGGGCACTGACAATTCCGTGGTGTTGTCGGGGAAATCATCGTCCT
TTCCTTGGCTGCTCGCCTGTGTTGCCACCTGGATTCTGCGCGGGACGTCCTTCTGCTACGTCCCTTCGGC
CCTCAATCCAGCGGACCTTCCTTCCCGCGGCCTGCTGCCGGCTCTGCGGCCTCTTCCGCGTCTTCGCCTT
CGCCCTCAGACGAGTCGGATCTCCCTTTGGGCCGCCTCCCCGCATCGATACCGTCGACCTCGAGACCTAG
AAAAACATGGAGCAATCACAAGTAGCAATACAGCAGCTACCAATGCTGATTGTGCCTGGCTAGAAGCACA
AGAGGAGGAGGAGGTGGGTTTTCCAGTCACACCTCAGGTACCTTTAAGACCAATGACTTACAAGGCAGCT
GTAGATCTTAGCCACTTTTTAAAAGAAAAGGGGGGACTGGAAGGGCTAATTCACTCCCAACGAAGACAAG
ATATCCTTGATCTGTGGATCTACCACACACAAGGCTACTTCCCTGATTGGCAGAACTACACACCAGGGCC
AGGGATCAGATATCCACTGACCTTTGGATGGTGCTACAAGCTAGTACCAGTTGAGCAAGAGAAGGTAGAA
GAAGCCAATGAAGGAGAGAACACCCGCTTGTTACACCCTGTGAGCCTGCATGGGATGGATGACCCGGAGA
GAGAAGTATTAGAGTGGAGGTTTGACAGCCGCCTAGCATTTCATCACATGGCCCGAGAGCTGCATCCGGA
CTGTACTGGGTCTCTCTGGTTAGACCAGATCTGAGCCTGGGAGCTCTCTGGCTAACTAGGGAACCCACTG
CTTAAGCCTCAATAAAGCTTGCCTTGAGTGCTTCAAGTAGTGTGTGCCCGTCTGTTGTGTGACTCTGGTA
ACTAGAGATCCCTCAGACCCTTTTAGTCAGTGTGGAAAATCTCTAGCAGGGCCCGTTTAAACCCGCTGAT
CAGCCTCGACTGTGCCTTCTAGTTGCCAGCCATCTGTTGTTTGCCCCTCCCCCGTGCCTTCCTTGACCCT
GGAAGGTGCCACTCCCACTGTCCTTTCCTAATAAAATGAGGAAATTGCATCGCATTGTCTGAGTAGGTGT
CATTCTATTCTGGGGGGTGGGGTGGGGCAGGACAGCAAGGGGGAGGATTGGGAAGACAATAGCAGGCATG
CTGGGGATGCGGTGGGCTCTATGGCTTCTGAGGCGGAAAGAACCAGCTGGGGCTCTAGGGGGTATCCCC
[124 nt withheld, positions 11200-11323]
C
[91 nt withheld, positions 11325-11415]
A
[49 nt withheld, positions 11417-11465]
CCTTTGACGTTGGAGTCCACGTTCTTT
[37 nt withheld, positions 11493-11529]
ACCCTATCTCGGTCTATTCTTTTGATTTATAAGGGATTTTGCCGATTTCGGCCTATTGGTTAAAAAATGA
GCTGATTTAACAAAAATTTAACGCGAATTAATTCTGTGGAATGTGTGTCAGTTAGGGTGTGGAAAGTCCC
CAGGCTCCCCAGCAGGCAGAAGTATGCAAAGCATGCATCTCAATTAGTCAGCAACCAGGTGTGGAAAGTC
CCCAGGCTCCCCAGCAGGCAGAAGTATGCAAAGCATGCATCTCAATTAGTCAGCAACCATAGTCCCGCCC
CTAACTCCGCCCATCCCGCCCCTAACTCCGCCCAGTTCCGCCCATTCTCCGCCCCATGGCTGACTAATTT
TTTTTATTTATGCAGAGGCCGAGGCCGCCTCTGCCTCTGAGCTATTCCAGAAGTAGTGAGGAGGCTTTTT
TGGAGGCCTAGGCTTTTGCAAAAAGCTCCCGGGAGCTTGTATATCCATTTTCGGATCTGATCAGCACGTG
TTGACAATTAATCATCGGCATAGTATATCGGCATAGTATAATACGACAAGGTGAGGAACTAAACCATGGC
CAAGTTGACCAGTGCCGTTCCGGTGCTCACCGCGCGCGACGTCGCCGGAGCGGTCGAGTTCTGGACCGAC
CGGCTCGGGTTCTCCCGGGACTTCGTGGAGGACGACTTCGCCGGTGTGGTCCGGGACGACGTGACCCTGT
TCATCAGCGCGGTCCAGGACCAGGTGGTGCCGGACAACACCCTGGCCTGGGTGTGGGTGCGCGGCCTGGA
CGAGCTGTACGCCGAGTGGTCGGAGGTCGTGTCCACGAACTTCCGGGACGCCTCCGGGCCGGCCATGACC
GAGATCGGCGAGCAGCCGTGGGGGCGGGAGTTCGCCCTGCGCGACCCGGCCGGCAACTGCGTGCACTTCG
TGGCCGAGGAGCAGGACTGACACGTGCTACGAGATTTCGATTCCACCGCCGCCTTCTATGAAAGGTTGGG
CTTCGGAATCGTTTTCCGGGACGCCGGCTGGATGATCCTCCAGCGCGGGGATCTCATGCTGGAGTTCTTC
GCCCACCCCAACTTGTTTATTGCAGCTTATAATGGTTACAAATAAAGCAATAGCATCACAAATTTCACAA
ATAAAGCATTTTTTTCACTGCATTCTAGTTGTGGTTTGTCCAAACTCATCAATGTATCTTATCATGTCTG
TATACCGTCGACCTCTAGCTAGAGCTTGGCGTAATCATGGTCATAGCTGTTTCCTGTGTGAAATTGTTAT
CCGCTCACAATTCCACACAACATACGAGCCGGAAGCATAAAGTGTAAAGCCTGGGGTGCCTAATGAGTGA
GCTAACTCACATTAATTGCGTTGCGCTCACTGCCCGCTTTCCAGTCGGGAAACCTGTCGTGCCAGCTGCA
TTAATGAATCGGCCAACGCGCGGGGAGAGGCGGTTTGCGTATTGGGCGCTCTTCCGCTTCCTCGCTCACT
GACTCGCTGCGCTCGGTCGTTCGGCTGCGGCGAGCGGTATCAGCTCACTCAAAGGCGGTAATACGGTTAT
CCACAGAATCAGGGGATAACGCAGGAAAGAACATGTGAGCAAAAGGCCAGCAAAAGGCCAGGAACCGTAA
AAAGGCCGCGTTGCTGGCGTTTTTCCATAGGCTCCGCCCCCCTGACGAGCATCACAAAAATCGACGCTCA
AGTCAGAGGTGGCGAAACCCGACAGGACTATAAAGATACCAGGCGTTTCCCCCTGGAAGCTCCCTCGTGC
GCTCTCCTGTTCCGACCCTGCCGCTTACCGGATACCTGTCCGCCTTTCTCCCTTCGGGAAGCGTGGCGCT
TTCTCATAGCTCACGCTGTAGGTATCTCAGTTCGGTGTAGGTCGTTCGCTCCAAGCTGGGCTGTGTGCAC
GAACCCCCCGTTCAGCCCGACCGCTGCGCCTTATCCGGTAACTATCGTCTTGAGTCCAACCCGGTAAGAC
ACGACTTATCGCCACTGGCAGCAGCCACTGGTAACAGGATTAGCAGAGCGAGGTATGTAGGCGGTGCTAC
AGAGTTCTTGAAGTGGTGGCCTAACTACGGCTACACTAGAAGA
Features (pLannotate 1.2.2; 36 found; start..end, strand, type, name):
    318..1178    -  CDS            AmpR: β-lactamase; bla; confers resistance to ampicillin, carbenicillin, and related antibiotics
   1179..1283    -  promoter       AmpR promoter: bla
   1342..1394    -  misc_feature   bom (fragment): basis of mobility region from pBR322
   1549..1928    +  enhancer       CMV enhancer: human cytomegalovirus immediate early enhancer
   1929..2128    +  promoter       CMV promoter: human cytomegalovirus (CMV) immediate early promoter
   2146..2326    +  LTR            5' LTR (truncated): truncated 5' long terminal repeat (LTR) from HIV-1
   2373..2498    +  misc_feature   HIV-1 Ψ: packaging signal of human immunodeficiency virus type 1
   2482..2845    +  CDS            HIV-1 gag (fragment): gag protein from human immunodeficiency virus 1; gag
   2991..3224    +  misc_feature   RRE: The Rev response element (RRE) of HIV-1 allows for Rev-dependent mRNA export from the nucleus to the cytoplasm.
   3601..3701    +  CDS            Rev (fragment): human immunodeficiency virus 1 (HIV-1) Rev protein; rev; enhances nuclear export of unspliced and incompletely spliced viral mRNAs
   3751..3868    +  misc_feature   cPPT/CTS: central polypurine tract and central termination sequence of HIV-1
   3917..3935    +  CDS            small t antigen (fragment): SV40 (simian virus 40) small t antigen
   3961..4172    +  promoter       EF-1α core promoter: core promoter for human elongation factor EF-1α
   4187..4486    +  CDS            ZIM3 (fragment): ZIM3_HUMAN - Also known as ZNF657. Experimental evidence at protein level: Swiss-Prot protein existence level 1. May be involved in transcriptional regulation. From Homo sapiens (Human).
   4488..4512    -  protein_bind   attB2: mutant version of attB; recombination site for the Gateway® BP reaction BP Clonase™
   4580..4600    +  misc_feature   MCS (fragment): multiple cloning site
   4613..6331    +  CDS            Cas9(N): N-terminal portion of Streptococcus pyogenes Cas9 (Zetsche et al., 2015)
   6218..8716    +  CDS            Cas9(C): C-terminal portion of Streptococcus pyogenes Cas9 (Zetsche et al., 2015)
   8861..9580    +  CDS            EGFP: the original enhanced GFP (Yang et al., 1996) mammalian codon-optimized
   9581..9602    +  misc_feature   MCS (fragment): pBluescript multiple cloning site
   9605..10193   +  misc_feature   WPRE: woodchuck hepatitis virus posttranscriptional regulatory element
  10130..10711   +  CDS            nef (fragment): NEF_HV1H2 - Experimental evidence at protein level: Swiss-Prot protein existence level 1. Extracellular Nef protein targets CD4(+) T-lymphocytes for apoptosis by interacting with CXCR4 surface receptors. From Human immunodeficiency virus type 1 group M subtype B (isolate HXB2) (HIV-1).
  10718..10898   +  LTR            5' LTR (truncated): truncated 5' long terminal repeat (LTR) from HIV-1
  10930..11154   +  polyA_signal   bGH poly(A) signal: bovine growth hormone polyadenylation signal
  11158..11179   +  promoter       SV40 promoter (fragment): SV40 enhancer and early promoter
  11200..11628   +  rep_origin     f1 ori (sequence partly withheld): f1 bacteriophage origin of replication; arrow indicates direction of (+) strand synthesis
  11642..11971   +  promoter       SV40 promoter: SV40 enhancer and early promoter
  12019..12066   +  promoter       EM7 promoter: synthetic bacterial promoter&nbsp
  12085..12459   +  CDS            BleoR: antibiotic-binding protein; Sh ble from Streptoalloteichus hindustanus; confers resistance to bleomycin, phleomycin, and Zeocin™
  12469..12594   +  CDS            ble (fragment): BLE_KLEPN - Experimental evidence at protein level: Swiss-Prot protein existence level 1. Binding protein with a strong affinity to the bleomycin family of antibiotics. Binds to CL990; an antimitotic-antibiotic compound. From Klebsiella pneumoniae.
  12589..12710   +  polyA_signal   SV40 poly(A) signal: SV40 polyadenylation signal
  12781..12803   -  protein_bind   lac operator (fragment): The lac repressor binds to the lac operator to inhibit transcription in E. coli. This inhibition can be relieved by adding lactose or isopropyl-β-D-thiogalactopyranoside (IPTG). lac repressor encoded by lacI
  12807..12837   -  promoter       lac promoter: promoter for the E. coli lac operon
  12852..12873   -  protein_bind   CAP binding site: CAP binding activates transcription in the presence of cAMP. E. coli catabolite activator protein
  12886..12978   -  CDS            lacI (fragment): lac repressor; lacI; The lac repressor binds to the lac operator to inhibit transcription in E. coli. This inhibition can be relieved by adding lactose or isopropyl-β-D-thiogalactopyranoside (IPTG).
  13161..147     -  rep_origin     ori (across the origin): high-copy-number ColE1/pMB1/pBR322/pUC origin of replication
