[The description below was written by a language model from this plasmid's Addgene catalogue record and pLannotate feature annotations shown in this document.]
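Description:
EF1as-ZIM3-Cas9-P2A-GFP is a 13.6 kb lentiviral CRISPR vector built on an Ef1a-Cas9-P2A-GFP backbone and described as the constitutively active CRISPRgenee construct. In bacteria it replicates from a high-copy ColE1/pUC-type origin and is selected with ampicillin through the β-lactamase gene; an f1 origin is also present. The viral portion has the layout of a third-generation transfer plasmid: a CMV enhancer/promoter drives a truncated HIV-1 5' LTR, followed by the Ψ packaging signal with a gag fragment, the Rev response element for Rev-dependent nuclear export of the genomic RNA, and the cPPT/CTS. A WPRE, which boosts transcript stability and expression, lies downstream of the cargo, before the 3' LTR region and a bGH polyadenylation signal. Outside the LTRs sits an SV40/EM7-driven BleoR cassette (bleomycin/Zeocin resistance), so it would not be transferred to transduced cells.

The payload is a single open reading frame under the short EF-1α core promoter. The KRAB repressor domain of human ZIM3 (414 bp insert per the record) is placed upstream of Streptococcus pyogenes Cas9, with a Gateway attB2 remnant and a cloning-site fragment annotated between them. The annotation tool splits Cas9 into overlapping N- and C-terminal portions, which together appear to represent the full-length coding sequence. EGFP follows; the P2A peptide implied by the name is not annotated separately, but would release EGFP as a distinct protein that marks expressing cells. The record does not state Cas9's catalytic status directly, but the associated work concerns combined genome and epigenome engineering. This points to a fusion meant to pair DNA cleavage with KRAB-mediated transcriptional repression to strengthen loss-of-function phenotypes in genetic screens. No guide RNA cassette is annotated, so guides are presumably supplied separately.
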