Addgene plasmid #239603: EF1as-ZIM3-Cas9-P2A-GFP
Purpose: Constitutive active CRISPRgenee construct
Depositing lab: Philipp Rathert. Depositing organization: Universitaet Stuttgart. Publication: CRISPR GENome and epigenome engineering improves loss-of-function genetic-screening approaches. Stadager J, Bernardini C, Hartmann L, May H, Wiepcke J, Kuban M, Najafova Z, Johnsen SA, Legewie S, Traube FR, Jude J, Rathert P. Cell Rep Methods. 2025 Jun 16;5(6):101078. doi: 10.1016/j.crmeth.2025.101078. Epub 2025 Jun 10. PubMed 40499551.
Backbone
  Vector backbone: Ef1a-Cas9-P2A-GFP
  Vector type: Lentiviral, CRISPR
Growth in bacteria
  Bacterial resistance: Ampicillin, 100 μg/mL
  Growth temperature: 37°C
  Growth strain: NEB Stable
  Copy number: High Copy
Gene/Insert
  Gene/Insert name: ZIM3 KRAB domain
  Insert size (bp): 414
  Entrez Gene: ZIM3 (a.k.a. ZNF264, ZNF657)
Terms and licenses: Academic/Nonprofit Terms; Industry Terms: Not Available to Industry
How to cite: EF1as-ZIM3-Cas9-P2A-GFP was a gift from Philipp Rathert (Addgene plasmid # 239603 ; http://n2t.net/addgene:239603 ; RRID:Addgene_239603)
